Addgene plasmid #68753: pGL4.26-SS-164
Purpose: ZF10-ZF6 Op 2gap -- GFP
Depositing lab: James Collins. Depositing organization: Massachusetts Institute of Technology. Publication: DNA sense-and-respond protein modules for mammalian cells. Slomovic S, Collins JJ. Nat Methods. 2015 Sep 21. doi: 10.1038/nmeth.3585. PubMed 26389572.
Backbone
  Vector backbone: pGL4.26 luc2/minp/hygro
  Backbone manufacturer: Promega
  Backbone size w/o insert (bp): 4917
  Total vector size (bp): 4939
  Modifications to backbone: GFP instead of Luc
  Vector type: Mammalian Expression
  Selectable markers: Hygromycin
Growth in bacteria
  Bacterial resistance: Ampicillin, 100 μg/mL
  Growth temperature: 37°C
  Growth strain: DH5alpha
  Copy number: High Copy
Gene/Insert
  Gene/Insert name: ZF10/ZF6 Op 2gap
  Species: Synthetic
  Insert size (bp): 22
Terms and licenses: Academic/Nonprofit Terms; Industry Terms: Not Available to Industry
How to cite: pGL4.26-SS-164 was a gift from James Collins (Addgene plasmid # 68753 ; http://n2t.net/addgene:68753 ; RRID:Addgene_68753)
