[The description below was written by a language model from this plasmid's Addgene catalogue record and pLannotate feature annotations shown in this document.]
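Description:
pGL4.26-SS-164 is a mammalian reporter plasmid built on the Promega pGL4.26 (luc2/minP/Hygro) backbone, in which the luciferase coding sequence has been replaced by EGFP. It is about 4.9 kb, is propagated in E. coli through a high-copy ColE1/pUC-type origin, and is selected with ampicillin via the β-lactamase gene. For mammalian cells it carries a hygromycin B phosphotransferase cassette driven by the SV40 enhancer/early promoter and terminated by a synthetic poly(A) signal, allowing selection of stable transfectants.

The construct-specific payload is a 22 bp synthetic operator described as "ZF10/ZF6 Op 2gap", which by its name combines binding sites for two zinc-finger domains (ZF10 and ZF6) separated by a two-base gap. This short element is not annotated in the feature table. The only unannotated stretch ahead of the reporter is the region just upstream of minP, which is where response elements are normally cloned in this backbone, but its exact position is not stated in the record. The minimal TATA-box promoter has low basal activity, so EGFP, which is followed by an SV40 poly(A) signal, should be expressed appreciably only when an activator is recruited to the operator. A synthetic poly(A) signal and an RNA polymerase II pause site from the human α2 globin gene lie upstream of the reporter unit and serve to block read-through transcription from the backbone, keeping background low. The small SV40 large T and TcR fragments flagged by the annotation appear to be backbone remnants rather than functional genes.

The plasmid comes from work on DNA sense-and-respond protein modules for mammalian cells, and serves as a GFP readout for zinc-finger proteins binding the paired operator.
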