Features (pLannotate 1.2.2; 13 found; start..end, strand, type, name):
     67..98      +  promoter       minP: minimal TATA-box promoter with low basal activity
    131..850     +  CDS            EGFP: the original enhanced GFP (Yang et al., 1996) mammalian codon-optimized
    894..1015    -  polyA_signal   SV40 poly(A) signal: SV40 polyadenylation signal
   1041..1172    -  CDS            LT_SV40 (fragment): Experimental evidence at protein level: Swiss-Prot protein existence level 1. Isoform 17kT antigen targets host RBL2 for degradation and promotes cell proliferation. Transactivates host cyclin A promoter through its J domain. From Simian virus 40 (SV40).
   1209..1566    +  promoter       SV40 promoter: SV40 enhancer and early promoter
   1597..2634    +  CDS            HygR: hygromycin B phosphotransferase confers resistance to hygromycin
   2658..2706    +  polyA_signal   poly(A) signal: synthetic polyadenylation signal
   2722..2853    +  CDS            TcR (fragment): tetracycline efflux protein; tet; confers resistance to tetracycline
   3033..3621    -  rep_origin     ori: high-copy-number ColE1/pMB1/pBR322/pUC origin of replication
   3821..4681    -  CDS            AmpR: β-lactamase confers resistance to ampicillin, carbenicillin, and related antibiotics
   4682..4723    -  promoter       AmpR promoter (fragment): bla
   4786..4834    +  polyA_signal   poly(A) signal: synthetic polyadenylation signal
   4848..4939    +  misc_feature   pause site: RNA polymerase II transcriptional pause signal from the human α2 globin gene
>Addgene plasmid #68753 | pGL4.26-SS-164 | depositor full sequence | sequence record 121001 | pGL4.26-SS-164 sequence 4939 bps
GGCCTAACTGGCCGGTACCTGAGCTCGCTAGCTGAAGAAGCTGTGCAGGAGGTGAAGCTTAGACACTAGA
GGGTATATAATGGAAGCTCGACTTCCAGCTTGGCAATCCGGTACTGTTGGTAAAGCCACCATGGTGAGCA
AGGGCGAGGAGCTGTTCACCGGGGTGGTGCCCATCCTGGTCGAGCTGGACGGCGACGTAAACGGCCACAA
GTTCAGCGTGTCCGGCGAGGGCGAGGGCGATGCCACCTACGGCAAGCTGACCCTGAAGTTCATCTGCACC
ACCGGCAAGCTGCCCGTGCCCTGGCCCACCCTCGTGACCACCCTGACCTACGGCGTGCAGTGCTTCAGCC
GCTACCCCGACCACATGAAGCAGCACGACTTCTTCAAGTCCGCCATGCCCGAAGGCTACGTCCAGGAGCG
CACCATCTTCTTCAAGGACGACGGCAACTACAAGACCCGCGCCGAGGTGAAGTTCGAGGGCGACACCCTG
GTGAACCGCATCGAGCTGAAGGGCATCGACTTCAAGGAGGACGGCAACATCCTGGGGCACAAGCTGGAGT
ACAACTACAACAGCCACAACGTCTATATCATGGCCGACAAGCAGAAGAACGGCATCAAGGTGAACTTCAA
GATCCGCCACAACATCGAGGACGGCAGCGTGCAGCTCGCCGACCACTACCAGCAGAACACCCCCATCGGC
GACGGCCCCGTGCTGCTGCCCGACAACCACTACCTGAGCACCCAGTCCGCCCTGAGCAAAGACCCCAACG
AGAAGCGCGATCACATGGTCCTGCTGGAGTTCGTGACCGCCGCCGGGATCACTCTCGGCATGGACGAGCT
GTACAAGTAATAATTCTAGAGTCGGGGCGGCCGGCCGCTTCGAGCAGACATGATAAGATACATTGATGAG
TTTGGACAAACCACAACTAGAATGCAGTGAAAAAAATGCTTTATTTGTGAAATTTGTGATGCTATTGCTT
TATTTGTAACCATTATAAGCTGCAATAAACAAGTTAACAACAACAATTGCATTCATTTTATGTTTCAGGT
TCAGGGGGAGGTGTGGGAGGTTTTTTAAAGCAAGTAAAACCTCTACAAATGTGGTAAAATCGATAAGGAT
CCGTTTGCGTATTGGGCGCTCTTCCGCTGATCTGCGCAGCACCATGGCCTGAAATAACCTCTGAAAGAGG
AACTTGGTTAGCTACCTTCTGAGGCGGAAAGAACCAGCTGTGGAATGTGTGTCAGTTAGGGTGTGGAAAG
TCCCCAGGCTCCCCAGCAGGCAGAAGTATGCAAAGCATGCATCTCAATTAGTCAGCAACCAGGTGTGGAA
AGTCCCCAGGCTCCCCAGCAGGCAGAAGTATGCAAAGCATGCATCTCAATTAGTCAGCAACCATAGTCCC
GCCCCTAACTCCGCCCATCCCGCCCCTAACTCCGCCCAGTTCCGCCCATTCTCCGCCCCATGGCTGACTA
ATTTTTTTTATTTATGCAGAGGCCGAGGCCGCCTCTGCCTCTGAGCTATTCCAGAAGTAGTGAGGAGGCT
TTTTTGGAGGCCTAGGCTTTTGCAAAAAGCTCGATTCTTCTGACACTAGCGCCACCATGAAGAAGCCCGA
ACTCACCGCTACCAGCGTTGAAAAATTTCTCATCGAGAAGTTCGACAGTGTGAGCGACCTGATGCAGTTG
TCGGAGGGCGAAGAGAGCCGAGCCTTCAGCTTCGATGTCGGCGGACGCGGCTATGTACTGCGGGTGAATA
GCTGCGCTGATGGCTTCTACAAAGACCGCTACGTGTACCGCCACTTCGCCAGCGCTGCACTACCCATCCC
CGAAGTGTTGGACATCGGCGAGTTCAGCGAGAGCCTGACATACTGCATCAGTAGACGCGCCCAAGGCGTT
ACTCTCCAAGACCTCCCCGAAACAGAGCTGCCTGCTGTGTTACAGCCTGTCGCCGAAGCTATGGATGCTA
TTGCCGCCGCCGACCTCAGTCAAACCAGCGGCTTCGGCCCATTCGGGCCCCAAGGCATCGGCCAGTACAC
AACCTGGCGGGATTTCATTTGCGCCATTGCTGATCCCCATGTCTACCACTGGCAGACCGTGATGGACGAC
ACCGTGTCCGCCAGCGTAGCTCAAGCCCTGGACGAACTGATGCTGTGGGCCGAAGACTGTCCCGAGGTGC
GCCACCTCGTCCATGCCGACTTCGGCAGCAACAACGTCCTGACCGACAACGGCCGCATCACCGCCGTAAT
CGACTGGTCCGAAGCTATGTTCGGGGACAGTCAGTACGAGGTGGCCAACATCTTCTTCTGGCGGCCCTGG
CTGGCTTGCATGGAGCAGCAGACTCGCTACTTCGAGCGCCGGCATCCCGAGCTGGCCGGCAGCCCTCGTC
TGCGAGCCTACATGCTGCGCATCGGCCTGGATCAGCTCTACCAGAGCCTCGTGGACGGCAACTTCGACGA
TGCTGCCTGGGCTCAAGGCCGCTGCGATGCCATCGTCCGCAGCGGGGCCGGCACCGTCGGTCGCACACAA
ATCGCTCGCCGGAGCGCAGCCGTATGGACCGACGGCTGCGTCGAGGTGCTGGCCGACAGCGGCAACCGCC
GGCCCAGTACACGACCGCGCGCTAAGGAGGTAGGTCGAGTTTAAACTCTAGAACCGGTCATGGCCGCAAT
AAAATATCTTTATTTTCATTACATCTGTGTGTTGGTTTTTTGTGTGTTCGAACTAGATGCTGTCGACCGA
TGCCCTTGAGAGCCTTCAACCCAGTCAGCTCCTTCCGGTGGGCGCGGGGCATGACTATCGTCGCCGCACT
TATGACTGTCTTCTTTATCATGCAACTCGTAGGACAGGTGCCGGCAGCGCTCTTCCGCTTCCTCGCTCAC
TGACTCGCTGCGCTCGGTCGTTCGGCTGCGGCGAGCGGTATCAGCTCACTCAAAGGCGGTAATACGGTTA
TCCACAGAATCAGGGGATAACGCAGGAAAGAACATGTGAGCAAAAGGCCAGCAAAAGGCCAGGAACCGTA
AAAAGGCCGCGTTGCTGGCGTTTTTCCATAGGCTCCGCCCCCCTGACGAGCATCACAAAAATCGACGCTC
AAGTCAGAGGTGGCGAAACCCGACAGGACTATAAAGATACCAGGCGTTTCCCCCTGGAAGCTCCCTCGTG
CGCTCTCCTGTTCCGACCCTGCCGCTTACCGGATACCTGTCCGCCTTTCTCCCTTCGGGAAGCGTGGCGC
TTTCTCATAGCTCACGCTGTAGGTATCTCAGTTCGGTGTAGGTCGTTCGCTCCAAGCTGGGCTGTGTGCA
CGAACCCCCCGTTCAGCCCGACCGCTGCGCCTTATCCGGTAACTATCGTCTTGAGTCCAACCCGGTAAGA
CACGACTTATCGCCACTGGCAGCAGCCACTGGTAACAGGATTAGCAGAGCGAGGTATGTAGGCGGTGCTA
CAGAGTTCTTGAAGTGGTGGCCTAACTACGGCTACACTAGAAGAACAGTATTTGGTATCTGCGCTCTGCT
GAAGCCAGTTACCTTCGGAAAAAGAGTTGGTAGCTCTTGATCCGGCAAACAAACCACCGCTGGTAGCGGT
GGTTTTTTTGTTTGCAAGCAGCAGATTACGCGCAGAAAAAAAGGATCTCAAGAAGATCCTTTGATCTTTT
CTACGGGGTCTGACGCTCAGTGGAACGAAAACTCACGTTAAGGGATTTTGGTCATGAGATTATCAAAAAG
GATCTTCACCTAGATCCTTTTAAATTAAAAATGAAGTTTTAAATCAATCTAAAGTATATATGAGTAAACT
TGGTCTGACAGCGGCCGCAAATGCTAAACCACTGCAGTGGTTACCAGTGCTTGATCAGTGAGGCACCGAT
CTCAGCGATCTGCCTATTTCGTTCGTCCATAGTGGCCTGACTCCCCGTCGTGTAGATCACTACGATTCGT
GAGGGCTTACCATCAGGCCCCAGCGCAGCAATGATGCCGCGAGAGCCGCGTTCACCGGCCCCCGATTTGT
CAGCAATGAACCAGCCAGCAGGGAGGGCCGAGCGAAGAAGTGGTCCTGCTACTTTGTCCGCCTCCATCCA
GTCTATGAGCTGCTGTCGTGATGCTAGAGTAAGAAGTTCGCCAGTGAGTAGTTTCCGAAGAGTTGTGGCC
ATTGCTACTGGCATCGTGGTATCACGCTCGTCGTTCGGTATGGCTTCGTTCAACTCTGGTTCCCAGCGGT
CAAGCCGGGTCACATGATCACCCATATTATGAAGAAATGCAGTCAGCTCCTTAGGGCCTCCGATCGTTGT
CAGAAGTAAGTTGGCCGCGGTGTTGTCGCTCATGGTAATGGCAGCACTACACAATTCTCTTACCGTCATG
CCATCCGTAAGATGCTTTTCCGTGACCGGCGAGTACTCAACCAAGTCGTTTTGTGAGTAGTGTATACGGC
GACCAAGCTGCTCTTGCCCGGCGTCTATACGGGACAACACCGCGCCACATAGCAGTACTTTGAAAGTGCT
CATCATCGGGAATCGTTCTTCGGGGCGGAAAGACTCAAGGATCTTGCCGCTATTGAGATCCAGTTCGATA
TAGCCCACTCTTGCACCCAGTTGATCTTCAGCATCTTTTACTTTCACCAGCGTTTCGGGGTGTGCAAAAA
CAGGCAAGCAAAATGCCGCAAAGAAGGGAATGAGTGCGACACGAAAATGTTGGATGCTCATACTCGTCCT
TTTTCAATATTATTGAAGCATTTATCAGGGTTACTAGTACGTCTCTCAAGGATAAGTAAGTAATATTAAG
GTACGGGAGGTATTGGACAGGCCGCAATAAAATATCTTTATTTTCATTACATCTGTGTGTTGGTTTTTTG
TGTGAATCGATAGTACTAACATACGCTCTCCATCAAAACAAAACGAAACAAAACAAACTAGCAAAATAGG
CTGTCCCCAGTGCAAGTGCAGGTGCCAGAACATTTCTCT
