>Addgene plasmid #68753 | pGL4.26-SS-164 | addgene partial sequence | sequence record 124906 | EGFP-N 5'-CGTCGCCGTCCAGCTCGACCAG-3'
CTCCTCGCCCTTGCTCACCATGGTGGCTTTACCAACAGTACCGGATTGCCAAGCTGGAAGTCGAGCTTCC
ATTATATACCCTCTAGTGTCTAAGCTTCACCTCCTGCACAGCTTCTTCAGCTAGCGAGCTCAGGTACCGG
CCAGTTAGGCCAGAGAAATGTTCTGGCACCTGCACTTGCACTGGGGACAGCCTATTTTGCTAGTTTGTTT
TGTTTCGTTTTGTTTTGATGGAGAGCGTATGTTAGTACTATCGATTCACACAAAAAACCAACACACAGAT
GTAATGAAAATAAAGATATTTTATTGCGGCCTGTCCAATACCTCCCGTACCTTAATATTACTTACTTATC
CTTGAGAGACGTACTAGTAACCCTGATAAATGCTTCAATAATATTGAAAAAGGACGAGTATGAGCATCCA
ACATTTTCGTGTCGCACTCATTCCCTTCTTTGCGGCATTTTGCTTGCCTGTTTTTGCACACCCCGAAACG
CTGGTGAAAGTAAAAGATGCTGAAGATCAACTGGGTGCAAGAGTGGGCTATATCGAACTGGATCTCAATA
GCGGCAAGATCCTTGAGTCTTTCCGCCCCGAAGAACGATTCCCGATGATGAGCACTTTCAAAGTACTGCT
ATGTGGCGCGGTGTTGTCCCGTATAGACGCCGGGCAAGAGCAGCTTGGTCGCCGTATACACTACTCACAA
AACGACTTGGTTGAGTACTCGCCGGTCACGGAAAAGCATCTTACGGATGGCATGACGGTAAGAGAATTGT
GTAGTGCTGCCATTACCATGAGCGACAACA
