>Addgene plasmid #68753 | pGL4.26-SS-164 | addgene partial sequence | sequence record 124907 | EBV-rev 5'-GTGGTTTGTCCAAACTCATC-3'
ACTCTAGAATTATTACTTGTACAGCTCGTCCATGCCGAGAGTGATCCCGGCGGCGGTCACGAACTCCAGC
AGGACCATGTGATCGCGCTTCTCGTTGGGGTCTTTGCTCAGGGCGGACTGGGTGCTCAGGTAGTGGTTGT
CGGGCAGCAGCACGGGGCCGTCGCCGATGGGGGTGTTCTGCTGGTAGTGGTCGGCGAGCTGCACGCTGCC
GTCCTCGATGTTGTGGCGGATCTTGAAGTTCACCTTGATGCCGTTCTTCTGCTTGTCGGCCATGATATAG
ACGTTGTGGCTGTTGTAGTTGTACTCCAGCTTGTGCCCCAGGATGTTGCCGTCCTCCTTGAAGTCGATGC
CCTTCAGCTCGATGCGGTTCACCAGGGTGTCGCCCTCGAACTTCACCTCGGCGCGGGTCTTGTAGTTGCC
GTCGTCCTTGAAGAAGATGGTGCGCTCCTGGACGTAGCCTTCGGGCATGGCGGACTTGAAGAAGTCGTGC
TGCTTCATGTGGTCGGGGTAGCGGCTGAAGCACTGCACGCCGTAGGTCAGGGTGGTCACGAGGGTGGGCC
AGGGCACGGGCAGCTTGCCGGTGGTGCAGATGAACTTCAGGGTCAGCTTGCCGTAGGTGGCATCGCCCTC
GCCCTCGCCGGACACGCTGAACTTGTGGCCGTTTACGTCGCCGTCCAGCTCGACCAGGATGGGCACCACC
CCGGTGAACAGCTCCTCGCCCTTGCTCACCATGGTGGCTTTACCAACAGTACCGGATTGCCAAGCTGGAA
GTCGAGCTTCCATTATATACCCTCTAGTGTCTAAGCTTCACCTCCTGCACAGCTTCTTCAGC
